Addgene plasmid #248652: pSTTa-GNAO1
Purpose: Vector for protein expression of 2x StrepII-tagged human heterotrimeric G protein GNAO1 in E. coli.
Depositing lab: Sarah Assmann. Depositing organization: Pennsylvania State University. Publication: Influence of expression and purification protocols on Galpha biochemical activity: kinetics of plant and mammalian G protein cycles. Gookin TE, Chakravorty D, Assmann SM. Front Mol Biosci. 2025 Apr 7;12:1513660. doi: 10.3389/fmolb.2025.1513660. eCollection 2025. PubMed 40260404.
Backbone
  Vector backbone: pSTTa (from pGEX)
  Backbone manufacturer: GE Healthcare
  Backbone size w/o insert (bp): 4523
  Vector type: Bacterial Expression
Growth in bacteria
  Bacterial resistance: Ampicillin, 100 μg/mL
  Growth temperature: 37°C
  Growth strain: DH5alpha
  Copy number: High Copy
Gene/Insert
  Gene/Insert name: GNAO1 (alt names: G_o; ENSG00000087258)
  Species: H. sapiens (human)
  Insert size (bp): 1065
  Entrez Gene: GNAO1 (a.k.a. DEE17, EIEE17, G-ALPHA-o, GNAO, HG1G, HLA-DQB1, NEDIM)
  Promoter: tac
  Tag / fusion protein: 2x StrepII, Thrombin site, TEV site (N terminal on insert)
  Cloning method: Restriction Enzyme; 5′ cloning site NcoI (destroyed during cloning); 3′ cloning site PmlI (destroyed during cloning)
  Sequencing primers: 5′ GEXtac (CAAATATTCTGAAATGAGCTGTTGACAA); 3′ pGEX 3'
Resource information
  A portion of this plasmid was derived from a plasmid made by: Genscript
Terms and licenses: Academic/Nonprofit Terms; Industry Terms: Not Available to Industry
How to cite: pSTTa-GNAO1 was a gift from Sarah Assmann (Addgene plasmid # 248652 ; http://n2t.net/addgene:248652 ; RRID:Addgene_248652)
