[The description below was written by a language model from this plasmid's Addgene catalogue record and pLannotate feature annotations shown in this document.]
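Description:
pSTTa-GNAO1 is a bacterial expression plasmid for producing human GNAO1, the Gαo subunit of heterotrimeric G proteins, in E. coli. Its backbone, pSTTa, is a derivative of the pGEX series. It is maintained as a high-copy plasmid through a ColE1/pMB1-type origin and selected with ampicillin via the β-lactamase gene and its native promoter. As in pGEX vectors, the plasmid carries its own lacI gene with its promoter, so the lac repressor is supplied in cis. Remnants of pBR322-derived sequence (bom and rop fragments) and a lac promoter/lacZα segment are also annotated in the backbone.

Expression is driven by the tac promoter, a strong trp/lac hybrid, followed by a lac operator, which keeps transcription repressed until it is induced with IPTG. According to the catalogue entry, the roughly 1.07 kb GNAO1 coding sequence is fused at its N terminus to a double StrepII tag followed by thrombin and TEV protease sites. This allows affinity capture on Strep-Tactin resin and optional proteolytic removal of the tag. The automated annotation of the 5,566 nt sequence detects only one Strep-tag II unit and a partial TEV site upstream of the GNAO1 open reading frame, and does not call the thrombin site, probably because such short motifs are hard to detect. A short 2xFLAG-like fragment is annotated downstream of GNAO1, but the record does not list a C-terminal tag, so it may lie outside the reading frame. The insert was placed between NcoI and PmlI sites, both destroyed during cloning. The associated work concerns how expression and purification methods affect Gα biochemical activity, so the plasmid's use is preparing purified Gαo for kinetic studies of the G protein cycle.
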