Features (pLannotate 1.2.2; 19 found; start..end, strand, type, name):
    180..208     +  promoter       tac promoter: strong E. coli promoter; hybrid between the trp and lac UV5 promoters
    216..232     +  protein_bind   lac operator: The lac repressor binds to the lac operator to inhibit transcription in E. coli. This inhibition can be relieved by adding lactose or isopropyl-β-D-thiogalactopyranoside (IPTG). lac repressor encoded by lacI
    273..296     +  CDS            Strep-Tag II: peptide that binds Strep-Tactin®, an engineered form of streptavidin
    387..405     +  CDS            TEV site (fragment): tobacco etch virus (TEV) protease recognition and cleavage site
    423..1484    +  CDS            GNAO1: GNAO_HUMAN - Experimental evidence at protein level: Swiss-Prot protein existence level 1. Guanine nucleotide-binding proteins (G proteins) are involved as modulators or transducers in various transmembrane signaling systems. The G(o) protein function is not clear. Stimulated by RGS14. From Homo sapiens (Human).
   1515..1538    +  CDS            2xFLAG (fragment): two tandem FLAG® epitope tags
   1584..1623    +  CDS            rop (fragment): Rop protein, which maintains plasmids at low copy number; rop
   1725..1765    +  misc_feature   bom (fragment): basis of mobility region from pBR322
   1866..1970    +  promoter       AmpR promoter: bla
   1971..2831    +  CDS            AmpR: β-lactamase; bla; confers resistance to ampicillin, carbenicillin, and related antibiotics
   3002..3590    +  rep_origin     ori: high-copy-number ColE1/pMB1/pBR322/pUC origin of replication
   3776..3827    -  misc_feature   bom (fragment): basis of mobility region from pBR322
   3834..3911    +  promoter       lacI promoter: lacI
   3912..4994    +  CDS            lacI: lac repressor; lacI; The lac repressor binds to the lac operator to inhibit transcription in E. coli. This inhibition can be relieved by adding lactose or isopropyl-β-D-thiogalactopyranoside (IPTG).
   5007..5028    +  protein_bind   CAP binding site: CAP binding activates transcription in the presence of cAMP. E. coli catabolite activator protein
   5043..5073    +  promoter       lac promoter: promoter for the E. coli lac operon
   5081..5097    +  protein_bind   lac operator: The lac repressor binds to the lac operator to inhibit transcription in E. coli. This inhibition can be relieved by adding lactose or isopropyl-β-D-thiogalactopyranoside (IPTG). lac repressor encoded by lacI
   5117..5290    +  CDS            lacZα: LacZα fragment of β-galactosidase; lacZ fragment
   5554..104     -  CDS            yciV (fragment) (across the origin): RNAAM_ECOLI - Also known as trpH From Escherichia coli (strain K12).
>Addgene plasmid #248652 | pSTTa-GNAO1 | addgene full sequence | sequence record 497011 | Addgene NGS Result
TTATCGACTGCACGGTGCACCAATGCTTCTGGCGTCAGGCAGCCATCGGAAGCTGTGGTATGGCTGTGCA
GGTCGTAAATCACTGCATAATTCGTGTCGCTCAAGGCGCACTCCCGTTCTGGATAATGTTTTTTGCGCCG
ACATCATAACGGTTCTGGCAAATATTCTGAAATGAGCTGTTGACAATTAATCATCGGCTCGTATAATGTG
TGGAATTGTGAGCGGATAACAATTTCACACAGGAAACAGTATTCATGAGCGCTAGCAGCGCGTGGAGCCA
CCCGCAGTTCGAAAAGAGCGGTGGCTCAGGTACCAGTGGCGGTTCAGCCTGGAGCCATCCGCAATTCGAG
AAGGTCGGCAGCCTGGTTCCGCGTGGTTCTGCTGGTGAAAACCTGTACTTCCAGGGTGGTTCAGGATCCA
TGATGGGATGTACTCTGAGCGCAGAGGAGAGAGCCGCCCTCGAGCGGAGCAAGGCGATTGAGAAAAACCT
CAAAGAGGATGGCATCAGCGCCGCCAAAGACGTGAAATTACTCCTGCTCGGGGCTGGAGAATCAGGAAAA
AGCACCATTGTGAAGCAGATGAAGATCATCCATGAAGATGGCTTCTCCGGAGAAGACGTGAAACAGTACA
AGCCTGTTGTCTACAGCAACACTATCCAGTCCCTGGCAGCCATCGTCCGGGCCATGGACACTTTGGGCAT
CGAATATGGTGATAAGGAGAGAAAGGCTGACGCCAAGATGGTGTGTGATGTGGTGAGTCGGATGGAAGAC
ACCGAGCCCTTCTCTGCAGAGCTGCTTTCTGCCATGATGCGGCTCTGGGGCGACTCAGGAATCCAAGAGT
GCTTCAACCGGTCCCGGGAGTATCAGCTCAACGACTCTGCCAAATACTACCTGGACAGCCTGGATCGGAT
TGGGGCCGCCGACTACCAGCCCACCGAGCAGGACATCCTCCGAACCAGGGTCAAAACCACTGGCATCGTA
GAAACCCACTTCACATTCAAGAACCTCCACTTCAGGCTGTTTGACGTCGGAGGCCAGCGATCTGAACGCA
AGAAGTGGATCCATTGCTTCGAGGACGTCACGGCCATCATTTTCTGTGTCGCGCTCAGCGGCTATGACCA
GGTGCTCCACGAAGACGAAACCACGAACCGCATGCACGAGTCTCTCATGCTCTTCGACTCCATCTGTAAC
AACAAGTTCTTCATCGATACCTCCATCATTCTCTTCCTCAACAAGAAAGATCTCTTTGGCGAGAAGATCA
AGAAGTCACCTTTGACCATCTGCTTTCCTGAATACACAGGCCCCAATACCTATGAAGACGCAGCCGCCTA
CATCCAAGCACAATTTGAAAGCAAAAACCGCTCACCCAACAAAGAAATATATTGTCACATGACTTGTGCC
ACAGACACGAATAACATCCAGGTGGTGTTCGACGCCGTCACCGACATCATCATTGCCAACAACCTCCGGG
GCTGCGGCTTGTACTGAGTGACGTCCGGAGCGAGCACCGGTGCAGATTATAAGGATGATGATGATAAGTA
ACTGAGTAAGCGATCGCAGAATTCATCGTGACTGACTGACGATCTGCCTCGCGCGTTTCGGTGATGACGG
TGAAAACCTCTGACACATGCAGCTCCCGGAGACGGTCACAGCTTGTCTGTAAGCGGATGCCGGGAGCAGA
CAAGCCCGTCAGGGCGCGTCAGCGGGTGTTGGCGGGTGTCGGGGCGCAGCCATGACCCAGTCACGTAGCG
ATAGCGGAGTGTATAATTCTTGAAGACGAAAGGGCCTCGTGATACGCCTATTTTTATAGGTTAATGTCAT
GATAATAATGGTTTCTTAGCAGGTGGCACTTTTCGGGGAAATGTGCGCGGAACCCCTATTTGTTTATTTT
TCTAAATACATTCAAATATGTATCCGCTCATGAGACAATAACCCTGATAAATGCTTCAATAATATTGAAA
AAGGAAGAGTATGAGTATTCAACATTTCCGTGTCGCCCTTATTCCCTTTTTTGCGGCATTTTGCCTTCCT
GTTTTTGCTCACCCAGAAACGCTGGTGAAAGTAAAAGATGCTGAAGATCAGTTGGGTGCACGAGTGGGTT
ACATCGAACTGGATCTCAACAGCGGTAAGATCCTTGAGAGTTTTCGCCCCGAAGAACGTTTTCCAATGAT
GAGCACTTTTAAAGTTCTGCTATGTGGCGCGGTATTATCCCGTGTTGACGCCGGGCAAGAGCAACTCGGT
CGCCGCATACACTATTCTCAGAATGACTTGGTTGAGTACTCACCAGTCACAGAAAAGCATCTTACGGATG
GCATGACAGTAAGAGAATTATGCAGTGCTGCCATAACCATGAGTGATAACACTGCGGCCAACTTACTTCT
GACAACGATCGGAGGACCGAAGGAGCTAACCGCTTTTTTGCACAACATGGGGGATCATGTAACTCGCCTT
GATCGTTGGGAACCGGAGCTGAATGAAGCCATACCAAACGACGAGCGTGACACCACGATGCCTGCAGCAA
TGGCAACAACGTTGCGCAAACTATTAACTGGCGAACTACTTACTCTAGCTTCCCGGCAACAATTAATAGA
CTGGATGGAGGCGGATAAAGTTGCAGGACCACTTCTGCGCTCGGCCCTTCCGGCTGGCTGGTTTATTGCT
GATAAATCTGGAGCCGGTGAGCGTGGGTCTCGCGGTATCATTGCAGCACTGGGGCCAGATGGTAAGCCCT
CCCGTATCGTAGTTATCTACACGACGGGGAGTCAGGCAACTATGGATGAACGAAATAGACAGATCGCTGA
GATAGGTGCCTCACTGATTAAGCATTGGTAACTGTCAGACCAAGTTTACTCATATATACTTTAGATTGAT
TTAAAACTTCATTTTTAATTTAAAAGGATCTAGGTGAAGATCCTTTTTGATAATCTCATGACCAAAATCC
CTTAACGTGAGTTTTCGTTCCACTGAGCGTCAGACCCCGTAGAAAAGATCAAAGGATCTTCTTGAGATCC
TTTTTTTCTGCGCGTAATCTGCTGCTTGCAAACAAAAAAACCACCGCTACCAGCGGTGGTTTGTTTGCCG
GATCAAGAGCTACCAACTCTTTTTCCGAAGGTAACTGGCTTCAGCAGAGCGCAGATACCAAATACTGTCC
TTCTAGTGTAGCCGTAGTTAGGCCACCACTTCAAGAACTCTGTAGCACCGCCTACATACCTCGCTCTGCT
AATCCTGTTACCAGTGGCTGCTGCCAGTGGCGATAAGTCGTGTCTTACCGGGTTGGACTCAAGACGATAG
TTACCGGATAAGGCGCAGCGGTCGGGCTGAACGGGGGGTTCGTGCACACAGCCCAGCTTGGAGCGAACGA
CCTACACCGAACTGAGATACCTACAGCGTGAGCTATGAGAAAGCGCCACGCTTCCCGAAGGGAGAAAGGC
GGACAGGTATCCGGTAAGCGGCAGGGTCGGAACAGGAGAGCGCACGAGGGAGCTTCCAGGGGGAAACGCC
TGGTATCTTTATAGTCCTGTCGGGTTTCGCCACCTCTGACTTGAGCGTCGATTTTTGTGATGCTCGTCAG
GGGGGCGGAGCCTATGGAAAAACGCCAGCAACGCGGCCTTTTTACGGTTCCTGGCCTTTTGCTGGCCTTT
TGCTCACATGTTCTTTCCTGCGTTATCCCCTGATTCTGTGGATAACCGTATTACCGCCTTTGAGTGAGCT
GATACCGCTCGCCGCAGCCGAACGACCGAGCGCAGCGAGTCAGTGAGCGAGGAAGCGGAAGAGCGCCTGA
TGCGGTATTTTCTCCTTACGCATCTGTGCGGTATTTCACACCGCATAAATTCCGACACCATCGAATGGCG
CAAAACCTTTCGCGGTATGGCATGATAGCGCCCGGAAGAGAGTCAATTCAGGGTGGTGAATGTGAAACCA
GTAACGTTATACGATGTCGCAGAGTATGCCGGTGTCTCTTATCAGACCGTTTCCCGCGTGGTGAACCAGG
CCAGCCACGTTTCTGCGAAAACGCGGGAAAAAGTGGAAGCGGCGATGGCGGAGCTGAATTACATTCCCAA
CCGCGTGGCACAACAACTGGCGGGCAAACAGTCGTTGCTGATTGGCGTTGCCACCTCCAGTCTGGCCCTG
CACGCGCCGTCGCAAATTGTCGCGGCGATTAAATCTCGCGCCGATCAACTGGGTGCCAGCGTGGTGGTGT
CGATGGTAGAACGAAGCGGCGTCGAAGCCTGTAAAGCGGCGGTGCACAATCTTCTCGCGCAACGCGTCAG
TGGGCTGATCATTAACTATCCGCTGGATGACCAGGATGCCATTGCTGTGGAAGCTGCCTGCACTAATGTT
CCGGCGTTATTTCTTGATGTCTCTGACCAGACACCCATCAACAGTATTATTTTCTCCCATGAAGACGGTA
CGCGACTGGGCGTGGAGCATCTGGTCGCATTGGGTCACCAGCAAATCGCGCTGTTAGCGGGCCCATTAAG
TTCTGTCTCGGCGCGTCTGCGTCTGGCTGGCTGGCATAAATATCTCACTCGCAATCAAATTCAGCCGATA
GCGGAACGGGAAGGCGACTGGAGTGCCATGTCCGGTTTTCAACAAACCATGCAAATGCTGAATGAGGGCA
TCGTTCCCACTGCGATGCTGGTTGCCAACGATCAGATGGCGCTGGGCGCAATGCGCGCCATTACCGAGTC
CGGGCTGCGCGTTGGTGCGGATATCTCGGTAGTGGGATACGACGATACCGAAGACAGCTCATGTTATATC
CCGCCGTTAACCACCATCAAACAGGATTTTCGCCTGCTGGGGCAAACCAGCGTGGACCGCTTGCTGCAAC
TCTCTCAGGGCCAGGCGGTGAAGGGCAATCAGCTGTTGCCCGTCTCACTGGTGAAAAGAAAAACCACCCT
GGCGCCCAATACGCAAACCGCCTCTCCCCGCGCGTTGGCCGATTCATTAATGCAGCTGGCACGACAGGTT
TCCCGACTGGAAAGCGGGCAGTGAGCGCAACGCAATTAATGTAAGTTAGCTCACTCATTAGGCACCCCAG
GCTTTACACTTTATGCTTCCGGCTCGTATGTTGTGTGGAATTGTGAGCGGATAACAATTTCACACAGGAA
ACAGCTATGACCATGATTACGGATTCACTGGCCGTCGTTTTACAACGTCGTGACTGGGAAAACCCTGGCG
TTACCCAACTTAATCGCCTTGCAGCACATCCCCCTTTCGCCAGCTGGCGTAATAGCGAAGAGGCCCGCAC
CGATCGCCCTTCCCAACAGTTGCGCAGCCTGAATGGCGAATGGCGCTTTGCCTGGTTTCCGGCACCAGAA
GCGGTGCCGGAAAGCTGGCTGGAGTGCGATCTTCCTGAGGCCGATACTGTCGTCGTCCCCTCAAACTGGC
AGATGCACGGTTACGATGCGCCCATCTACACCAACGTGACCTATCCCATTACGGTCAATCCGCCGTTTGT
TCCCACGGAGAATCCGACGGGTTGTTACTCGCTCACATTTAATGTTGATGAAAGCTGGCTACAGGAAGGC
CAGACGCGAATTATTTTTGATGGCGTTGGAATTAGC
