>Addgene plasmid #248652 | pSTTa-GNAO1 | depositor partial sequence | sequence record 490313 | GNAO1 gene
ATGGGATGTACTCTGAGCGCAGAGGAGAGAGCCGCCCTCGAGCGGAGCAAGGCGATTGAGAAAAACCTCA
AAGAGGATGGCATCAGCGCCGCCAAAGACGTGAAATTACTCCTGCTCGGGGCTGGAGAATCAGGAAAAAG
CACCATTGTGAAGCAGATGAAGATCATCCATGAAGATGGCTTCTCCGGAGAAGACGTGAAACAGTACAAG
CCTGTTGTCTACAGCAACACTATCCAGTCCCTGGCAGCCATCGTCCGGGCCATGGACACTTTGGGCATCG
AATATGGTGATAAGGAGAGAAAGGCTGACGCCAAGATGGTGTGTGATGTGGTGAGTCGGATGGAAGACAC
CGAGCCCTTCTCTGCAGAGCTGCTTTCTGCCATGATGCGGCTCTGGGGCGACTCAGGAATCCAAGAGTGC
TTCAACCGGTCCCGGGAGTATCAGCTCAACGACTCTGCCAAATACTACCTGGACAGCCTGGATCGGATTG
GGGCCGCCGACTACCAGCCCACCGAGCAGGACATCCTCCGAACCAGGGTCAAAACCACTGGCATCGTAGA
AACCCACTTCACATTCAAGAACCTCCACTTCAGGCTGTTTGACGTCGGAGGCCAGCGATCTGAACGCAAG
AAGTGGATCCATTGCTTCGAGGACGTCACGGCCATCATTTTCTGTGTCGCGCTCAGCGGCTATGACCAGG
TGCTCCACGAAGACGAAACCACGAACCGCATGCACGAGTCTCTCATGCTCTTCGACTCCATCTGTAACAA
CAAGTTCTTCATCGATACCTCCATCATTCTCTTCCTCAACAAGAAAGATCTCTTTGGCGAGAAGATCAAG
AAGTCACCTTTGACCATCTGCTTTCCTGAATACACAGGCCCCAATACCTATGAAGACGCAGCCGCCTACA
TCCAAGCACAATTTGAAAGCAAAAACCGCTCACCCAACAAAGAAATATATTGTCACATGACTTGTGCCAC
AGACACGAATAACATCCAGGTGGTGTTCGACGCCGTCACCGACATCATCATTGCCAACAACCTCCGGGGC
TGCGGCTTGTACTGA
